Addgene plasmid #228870: pCMV-PE7-SB-NLS
Purpose: PE7 connected to MLH1-SB-NLS via 2A sequence
Depositing lab: Sangsu Bae. Depositing organization: Seoul National University. Publication: AI-generated MLH1 small binder improves prime editing efficiency. Park JC, Uhm H, Kim YW, Oh YE, Lee JH, Yang J, Kim K, Bae S. Cell. 2025 Aug 1:S0092-8674(25)00799-8. doi: 10.1016/j.cell.2025.07.010. PubMed 40769155.
Backbone
  Vector backbone: pCMV
  Vector type: CRISPR
Growth in bacteria
  Bacterial resistance: Ampicillin, 100 μg/mL
  Growth temperature: 37°C
  Growth strain: DH5alpha
  Copy number: Unknown
Gene/Insert
  Gene/Insert name: PE7-2A-MLH1-SB-NLS
Terms and licenses: Academic/Nonprofit Terms; Industry Terms: Not Available to Industry
How to cite: pCMV-PE7-SB-NLS was a gift from Sangsu Bae (Addgene plasmid # 228870 ; http://n2t.net/addgene:228870 ; RRID:Addgene_228870)
