[The description below was written by a language model from this plasmid's Addgene catalogue record and pLannotate feature annotations shown in this document.]
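Description:
pCMV-PE7-SB-NLS is a mammalian expression plasmid for CRISPR prime editing, built on a pCMV backbone of about 10.8 kb. It is propagated in E. coli through a high-copy ColE1/pUC-type origin and selected with ampicillin via the β-lactamase gene and its native promoter. Remnants of lac regulatory elements, a short SV40 promoter fragment and a partial bom site are backbone leftovers with no evident role in the payload.

The expression cassette is driven by the human cytomegalovirus immediate-early enhancer and promoter, followed by a T7 promoter that could support in vitro transcription, and is terminated by the bovine growth hormone polyadenylation signal. The annotated open reading frame has the prime editor architecture. A Streptococcus pyogenes Cas9 domain comes first; the annotation software matched it to a dCas9 fragment, although prime editors normally use a nickase. It is followed by a Moloney murine leukemia virus pol fragment corresponding to the reverse transcriptase. Next is a fragment of the human La protein (SSB), which binds the 3' poly(U) ends of RNA polymerase III transcripts. This La fragment is the feature that distinguishes PE7, where it is understood to stabilise the pegRNA.

According to the catalogue entry, this editor is linked through a 2A self-cleaving peptide to MLH1-SB-NLS, a small binder of the mismatch repair protein MLH1 carrying a nuclear localisation signal. These elements are not annotated in the feature table but presumably lie in the unannotated stretch between the La fragment and the polyadenylation signal. Co-expression from a single transcript is intended to improve prime editing efficiency. The pegRNA must be provided from a separate construct.
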