Features (pLannotate 1.2.2; 16 found; start..end, strand, type, name):
      1..380     +  enhancer       CMV enhancer: human cytomegalovirus immediate early enhancer
    381..584     +  promoter       CMV promoter: human cytomegalovirus (CMV) immediate early promoter
    626..644     +  promoter       T7 promoter: promoter for bacteriophage T7 RNA polymerase
    715..4816    +  CDS            dCas9 (fragment): catalytically dead mutant of the Cas9 endonuclease from the Streptococcus pyogenes Type II CRISPR/Cas system RNA-guided DNA-binding protein that lacks endonuclease activity due to the D10A mutation in the RuvC catalytic domain and the N863A mutation in the HNH catalytic domain
   4918..6948    +  CDS            gag-pol (fragment): POL_MLVMS - Experimental evidence at protein level: Swiss-Prot protein existence level 1. [Integrase]: Catalyzes viral DNA integration into the host chromosome, by performing a series of DNA cutting and joining reactions. This enzyme activity takes place after virion entry into a cell and reverse transcription of the RNA genome in dsDNA. The first step in the integration process is 3' processing. This step requires a complex comprising the viral genome, matrix protein and integrase. This complex is called the pre-integration complex (PIC). The integrase protein removes 2 nucleotides from each
   7045..7626    +  CDS            SSB (fragment): LA_HUMAN - Experimental evidence at protein level: Swiss-Prot protein existence level 1. Binds to the 3' poly(U) terminus of nascent RNA polymerase III transcripts, protecting them from exonuclease digestion and facilitating their folding and maturation (PubMed:3192525, PubMed:2470590). In case of Coxsackievirus B3 infection, binds to the viral internal ribosome entry site (IRES) and stimulates the IRES- mediated translation (PubMed:12384597). From Homo sapiens (Human).
   8138..8362    +  polyA_signal   bGH poly(A) signal: bovine growth hormone polyadenylation signal
   8366..8387    +  promoter       SV40 promoter (fragment): SV40 enhancer and early promoter
   8455..8477    -  protein_bind   lac operator (fragment): The lac repressor binds to the lac operator to inhibit transcription in E. coli. This inhibition can be relieved by adding lactose or isopropyl-β-D-thiogalactopyranoside (IPTG). lac repressor encoded by lacI
   8481..8511    -  promoter       lac promoter: promoter for the E. coli lac operon
   8526..8547    -  protein_bind   CAP binding site: CAP binding activates transcription in the presence of cAMP. E. coli catabolite activator protein
   8560..8652    -  CDS            lacI (fragment): lac repressor; lacI; The lac repressor binds to the lac operator to inhibit transcription in E. coli. This inhibition can be relieved by adding lactose or isopropyl-β-D-thiogalactopyranoside (IPTG).
   8835..9423    -  rep_origin     ori: high-copy-number ColE1/pMB1/pBR322/pUC origin of replication
   9594..10454   -  CDS            AmpR: β-lactamase; bla; confers resistance to ampicillin, carbenicillin, and related antibiotics
  10455..10559   -  promoter       AmpR promoter: bla
  10630..10674   -  misc_feature   bom (fragment): basis of mobility region from pBR322
>Addgene plasmid #228870 | pCMV-PE7-SB-NLS | addgene full sequence | sequence record 456309 | Addgene NGS Result
GACATTGATTATTGACTAGTTATTAATAGTAATCAATTACGGGGTCATTAGTTCATAGCCCATATATGGA
GTTCCGCGTTACATAACTTACGGTAAATGGCCCGCCTGGCTGACCGCCCAACGACCCCCGCCCATTGACG
TCAATAATGACGTATGTTCCCATAGTAACGCCAATAGGGACTTTCCATTGACGTCAATGGGTGGAGTATT
TACGGTAAACTGCCCACTTGGCAGTACATCAAGTGTATCATATGCCAAGTACGCCCCCTATTGACGTCAA
TGACGGTAAATGGCCCGCCTGGCATTATGCCCAGTACATGACCTTATGGGACTTTCCTACTTGGCAGTAC
ATCTACGTATTAGTCATCGCTATTACCATGGTGATGCGGTTTTGGCAGTACATCAATGGGCGTGGATAGC
GGTTTGACTCACGGGGATTTCCAAGTCTCCACCCCATTGACGTCAATGGGAGTTTGTTTTGGCACCAAAA
TCAACGGGACTTTCCAAAATGTCGTAACAACTCCGCCCCATTGACGCAAATGGGCGGTAGGCGTGTACGG
TGGGAGGTCTATATAAGCAGAGCTGGTTTAGTGAACCGTCAGATCCGCTAGAGATCCGCGGCCGCTAATA
CGACTCACTATAGGGAGAGCCGCCACCATGAAACGGACAGCCGACGGAAGCGAGTTCGAGTCACCAAAGA
AGAAGCGGAAAGTCGACAAGAAGTACAGCATCGGCCTGGACATCGGCACCAACTCTGTGGGCTGGGCCGT
GATCACCGACGAGTACAAGGTGCCCAGCAAGAAATTCAAGGTGCTGGGCAACACCGACCGGCACAGCATC
AAGAAGAACCTGATCGGAGCCCTGCTGTTCGACAGCGGCGAAACAGCCGAGGCCACCCGGCTGAAGAGAA
CCGCCAGAAGAAGATACACCAGACGGAAGAACCGGATCTGCTATCTGCAAGAGATCTTCAGCAACGAGAT
GGCCAAGGTGGACGACAGCTTCTTCCACAGACTGGAAGAGTCCTTCCTGGTGGAAGAGGATAAGAAGCAC
GAGCGGCACCCCATCTTCGGCAACATCGTGGACGAGGTGGCCTACCACGAGAAGTACCCCACCATCTACC
ACCTGAGAAAGAAACTGGTGGACAGCACCGACAAGGCCGACCTGCGGCTGATCTATCTGGCCCTGGCCCA
CATGATCAAGTTCCGGGGCCACTTCCTGATCGAGGGCGACCTGAACCCCGACAACAGCGACGTGGACAAG
CTGTTCATCCAGCTGGTGCAGACCTACAACCAGCTGTTCGAGGAAAACCCCATCAACGCCAGCGGCGTGG
ACGCCAAGGCCATCCTGTCTGCCAGACTGAGCAAGAGCAGAAAGCTGGAAAATCTGATCGCCCAGCTGCC
CGGCGAGAAGAAGAATGGCCTGTTCGGAAACCTGATTGCCCTGAGCCTGGGCCTGACCCCCAACTTCAAG
AGCAACTTCGACCTGGCCGAGGATGCCAAACTGCAGCTGAGCAAGGACACCTACGACGACGACCTGGACA
ACCTGCTGGCCCAGATCGGCGACCAGTACGCCGACCTGTTTCTGGCCGCCAAGAACCTGTCCGACGCCAT
CCTGCTGAGCGACATCCTGAGAGTGAACACCGAGATCACCAAGGCCCCCCTGAGCGCCTCTATGATCAAG
AGATACGACGAGCACCACCAGGACCTGACCCTGCTGAAAGCTCTCGTGCGGCAGCAGCTGCCTGAGAAGT
ACAAAGAGATTTTCTTCGACCAGAGCAAGAACGGCTACGCCGGCTACATTGACGGCGGAGCCAGCCAGGA
AGAGTTCTACAAGTTCATCAAGCCCATCCTGGAAAAGATGGACGGCACCGAGGAACTGCTCGTGAAGCTG
AAGAGAGAGGACCTGCTGCGGAAGCAGCGGACCTTCGACAACGGCAGCATCCCCCACCAGATCCACCTGG
GAGAGCTGCACGCCATTCTGCGGCGGCAGGAAGATTTTTACCCATTCCTGAAGGACAACCGGGAAAAGAT
CGAGAAGATCCTGACCTTCCGCATCCCCTACTACGTGGGCCCTCTGGCCAGGGGAAACAGCAGATTCGCC
TGGATGACCAGAAAGAGCGAGGAAACCATCACCCCCTGGAACTTCGAGGAAGTGGTGGACAAGGGCGCTT
CCGCCCAGAGCTTCATCGAGCGGATGACCAACTTCGATAAGAACCTGCCCAACGAGAAGGTGCTGCCCAA
GCACAGCCTGCTGTACGAGTACTTCACCGTGTATAACGAGCTGACCAAAGTGAAATACGTGACCGAGGGA
ATGAGAAAGCCCGCCTTCCTGAGCGGCGAGCAGAAAAAGGCCATCGTGGACCTGCTGTTCAAGACCAACC
GGAAAGTGACCGTGAAGCAGCTGAAAGAGGACTACTTCAAGAAAATCGAGTGCTTCGACTCCGTGGAAAT
CTCCGGCGTGGAAGATCGGTTCAACGCCTCCCTGGGCACATACCACGATCTGCTGAAAATTATCAAGGAC
AAGGACTTCCTGGACAATGAGGAAAACGAGGACATTCTGGAAGATATCGTGCTGACCCTGACACTGTTTG
AGGACAGAGAGATGATCGAGGAACGGCTGAAAACCTATGCCCACCTGTTCGACGACAAAGTGATGAAGCA
GCTGAAGCGGCGGAGATACACCGGCTGGGGCAGGCTGAGCCGGAAGCTGATCAACGGCATCCGGGACAAG
CAGTCCGGCAAGACAATCCTGGATTTCCTGAAGTCCGACGGCTTCGCCAACAGAAACTTCATGCAGCTGA
TCCACGACGACAGCCTGACCTTTAAAGAGGACATCCAGAAAGCCCAGGTGTCCGGCCAGGGCGATAGCCT
GCACGAGCACATTGCCAATCTGGCCGGCAGCCCCGCCATTAAGAAGGGCATCCTGCAGACAGTGAAGGTG
GTGGACGAGCTCGTGAAAGTGATGGGCCGGCACAAGCCCGAGAACATCGTGATCGAAATGGCCAGAGAGA
ACCAGACCACCCAGAAGGGACAGAAGAACAGCCGCGAGAGAATGAAGCGGATCGAAGAGGGCATCAAAGA
GCTGGGCAGCCAGATCCTGAAAGAACACCCCGTGGAAAACACCCAGCTGCAGAACGAGAAGCTGTACCTG
TACTACCTGCAGAATGGGCGGGATATGTACGTGGACCAGGAACTGGACATCAACCGGCTGTCCGACTACG
ATGTGGACGCTATCGTGCCTCAGAGCTTTCTGAAGGACGACTCCATCGACAACAAGGTGCTGACCAGAAG
CGACAAGAACCGGGGCAAGAGCGACAACGTGCCCTCCGAAGAGGTCGTGAAGAAGATGAAGAACTACTGG
CGGCAGCTGCTGAACGCCAAGCTGATTACCCAGAGAAAGTTCGACAATCTGACCAAGGCCGAGAGAGGCG
GCCTGAGCGAACTGGATAAGGCCGGCTTCATCAAGAGACAGCTGGTGGAAACCCGGCAGATCACAAAGCA
CGTGGCACAGATCCTGGACTCCCGGATGAACACTAAGTACGACGAGAATGACAAGCTGATCCGGGAAGTG
AAAGTGATCACCCTGAAGTCCAAGCTGGTGTCCGATTTCCGGAAGGATTTCCAGTTTTACAAAGTGCGCG
AGATCAACAACTACCACCACGCCCACGACGCCTACCTGAACGCCGTCGTGGGAACCGCCCTGATCAAAAA
GTACCCTAAGCTGGAAAGCGAGTTCGTGTACGGCGACTACAAGGTGTACGACGTGCGGAAGATGATCGCC
AAGAGCGAGCAGGAAATCGGCAAGGCTACCGCCAAGTACTTCTTCTACAGCAACATCATGAACTTTTTCA
AGACCGAGATTACCCTGGCCAACGGCGAGATCCGGAAGCGGCCTCTGATCGAGACAAACGGCGAAACCGG
GGAGATCGTGTGGGATAAGGGCCGGGATTTTGCCACCGTGCGGAAAGTGCTGAGCATGCCCCAAGTGAAT
ATCGTGAAAAAGACCGAGGTGCAGACAGGCGGCTTCAGCAAAGAGTCTATCCTGCCCAAGAGGAACAGCG
ATAAGCTGATCGCCAGAAAGAAGGACTGGGACCCTAAGAAGTACGGCGGCTTCGACAGCCCCACCGTGGC
CTATTCTGTGCTGGTGGTGGCCAAAGTGGAAAAGGGCAAGTCCAAGAAACTGAAGAGTGTGAAAGAGCTG
CTGGGGATCACCATCATGGAAAGAAGCAGCTTCGAGAAGAATCCCATCGACTTTCTGGAAGCCAAGGGCT
ACAAAGAAGTGAAAAAGGACCTGATCATCAAGCTGCCTAAGTACTCCCTGTTCGAGCTGGAAAACGGCCG
GAAGAGAATGCTGGCCTCTGCCGGCGAACTGCAGAAGGGAAACGAACTGGCCCTGCCCTCCAAATATGTG
AACTTCCTGTACCTGGCCAGCCACTATGAGAAGCTGAAGGGCTCCCCCGAGGATAATGAGCAGAAACAGC
TGTTTGTGGAACAGCACAAGCACTACCTGGACGAGATCATCGAGCAGATCAGCGAGTTCTCCAAGAGAGT
GATCCTGGCCGACGCTAATCTGGACAAAGTGCTGTCCGCCTACAACAAGCACCGGGATAAGCCCATCAGA
GAGCAGGCCGAGAATATCATCCACCTGTTTACCCTGACCAATCTGGGAGCCCCTGCCGCCTTCAAGTACT
TTGACACCACCATCGACCGGAAGAGGTACACCAGCACCAAAGAGGTGCTGGACGCCACCCTGATCCACCA
GAGCATCACCGGCCTGTACGAGACACGGATCGACCTGTCTCAGCTGGGAGGTGACTCCGGCGGAAGCTCT
GGTGGCAGCAAGCGGACCGCCGACGGCTCTGAATTCGAGAGCCCTAAGAAGAAAAGAAAGGTGAGCGGAG
GCTCTAGCGGCGGAAGCACCCTGAACATTGAAGACGAGTATAGACTGCATGAAACAAGCAAGGAACCCGA
CGTGTCCCTGGGCTCCACCTGGCTGTCCGACTTTCCCCAGGCCTGGGCCGAGACAGGAGGAATGGGCCTG
GCCGTGCGGCAGGCACCCCTGATCATCCCTCTGAAGGCCACCTCTACACCCGTGAGCATCAAGCAGTACC
CTATGTCTCAGGAGGCCAGACTGGGCATCAAGCCTCACATCCAGAGGCTGCTGGACCAGGGCATCCTGGT
GCCATGCCAGAGCCCCTGGAACACACCACTGCTGCCCGTGAAGAAGCCAGGCACCAATGACTATAGACCC
GTGCAGGATCTGAGAGAGGTGAACAAGAGGGTGGAGGATATCCACCCCACCGTGCCCAACCCTTACAATC
TGCTGTCCGGCCTGCCCCCTTCTCACCAGTGGTATACAGTGCTGGACCTGAAGGATGCCTTCTTTTGTCT
GAGACTGCACCCTACCAGCCAGCCACTGTTCGCCTTTGAGTGGAGGGACCCTGAGATGGGCATCTCTGGC
CAGCTGACCTGGACACGCCTGCCTCAGGGCTTCAAGAATAGCCCAACACTGTTTAACGAGGCCCTGCACC
GCGACCTGGCAGATTTCCGGATCCAGCACCCAGATCTGATCCTGCTGCAGTACGTGGACGATCTGCTGCT
GGCCGCCACCAGCGAGCTGGATTGCCAGCAGGGAACACGCGCCCTGCTGCAGACCCTGGGAAACCTGGGA
TATAGGGCATCCGCCAAGAAGGCCCAGATCTGTCAGAAGCAGGTGAAGTACCTGGGCTATCTGCTGAAGG
AGGGCCAGAGATGGCTGACAGAGGCCAGGAAGGAGACAGTGATGGGCCAGCCAACACCCAAGACCCCAAG
ACAGCTGAGGGAGTTCCTGGGCAAAGCAGGATTTTGCAGGCTGTTCATCCCAGGATTCGCAGAGATGGCA
GCACCTCTGTACCCACTGACCAAGCCGGGCACCCTGTTTAATTGGGGCCCTGACCAGCAGAAGGCCTATC
AGGAGATCAAGCAGGCCCTGCTGACAGCACCAGCCCTGGGCCTGCCAGACCTGACCAAGCCTTTCGAGCT
GTTTGTGGATGAGAAGCAGGGCTACGCCAAGGGCGTGCTGACCCAGAAGCTGGGACCATGGAGACGGCCC
GTGGCCTATCTGTCCAAGAAGCTGGACCCAGTGGCAGCAGGATGGCCACCATGCCTGAGGATGGTGGCAG
CAATCGCCGTGCTGACAAAGGATGCCGGCAAGCTGACCATGGGACAGCCACTGGTCATCCTGGCACCACA
CGCAGTGGAGGCCCTGGTGAAGCAGCCTCCAGATCGCTGGCTGTCTAACGCCCGGATGACACACTACCAG
GCCCTGCTGCTGGACACCGATCGCGTGCAGTTTGGCCCTGTGGTGGCCCTGAATCCAGCCACCCTGCTGC
CTCTGCCAGAGGAGGGCCTGCAGCACAACTGTCTGGACATCCTGGCAGAGGCACACGGAACAAGGCCAGA
CCTGACCGATCAGCCCCTGCCTGACGCCGATCACACATGGTATACCGATGGAAGCTCCCTGCTGCAGGAG
GGCCAGAGGAAGGCAGGAGCAGCAGTGACCACAGAGACAGAAGTGATCTGGGCCAAGGCCCTGCCAGCAG
GCACATCCGCCCAGCGGGCCGAGCTGATCGCCCTGACCCAGGCCCTGAAGATGGCCGAGGGCAAGAAGCT
GAACGTGTACACAGACTCCAGATATGCCTTCGCCACCGCACACATCCACGGAGAGATCTACAGGCGCCGG
GGCTGGCTGACCTCTGAGGGCAAGGAGATCAAGAACAAGGATGAGATCCTGGCCCTGCTGAAGGCCCTGT
TTCTGCCCAAGCGGCTGAGCATCATCCACTGTCCTGGACACCAGAAGGGACACTCCGCCGAGGCAAGGGG
CAATCGGATGGCCGACCAGGCCGCCAGAAAGGCTGCTATTACTGAAACTCCCGACACTTCCACTCTGCTG
ATTGAAAACTCCTCCCCTTCCGGAGGATCTAGCGGAGGCTCCTCTGGCTCTGAGACACCTGGCACAAGCG
AGAGCGCAACACCTGAAAGCAGCGGGGGCAGCAGCGGGGGGTCAATGGCTGAAAATGGTGATAATGAAAA
GATGGCTGCCCTGGAGGCCAAAATCTGTCATCAAATTGAGTATTATTTTGGCGACTTCAATTTGCCACGG
GACAAGTTTCTAAAGGAACAGATAAAACTGGATGAAGGCTGGGTACCTTTGGAGATAATGATAAAATTCA
ACAGGTTGAACCGTCTAACAACAGACTTTAATGTAATTGTGGAAGCATTGAGCAAATCCAAGGCAGAACT
CATGGAAATCAGTGAAGATAAAACTAAAATCAGAAGGTCTCCAAGCAAACCCCTACCTGAAGTGACTGAT
GAGTATAAAAATGATGTAAAAAACAGATCTGTTTATATTAAAGGCTTCCCAACTGATGCAACTCTTGATG
ACATAAAAGAATGGTTAGAAGATAAAGGTCAAGTACTAAATATTCAGATGAGAAGAACATTGCATAAAGC
ATTTAAGGGATCAATTTTTGTTGTGTTTGATAGCATTGAATCTGCTAAGAAATTTGTAGAGACCCCTGGC
CAGAAGTACAAAGAAACAGACCTGCTAATACTTTTCAAGGACGATTACTTTGCCAAAAAAAATGAATCTG
GCGGCTCAAAAAGAACCGCCGACGGCAGCGAATTCGAGTCTCCCAAGAAGAAGAGGAAAGTCGGCTCTGG
CCCTGCCGCTAAGAGAGTGAAGCTGGACGGAAGCGGAGCTACTAACTTCAGCCTGCTGAAGCAGGCTGGA
GACGTGGAGGAGAACCCTGGACCTGGTACCATGAGCGAGGAAGAGGAGAAAAGAAAGATCGAGGAAGGCA
TGCGGAGACTGAGAGAGAACCTGAAAAAGAAGCGGAAGGAAGAGGAAGAGAAGGAGAAGAAGGAAACCGA
GGAGCTGGCTAAACTGGCCAAGGAAATCGTGGAAGAGGCCAAGAAAGAGCTGAAGGCCGAGGGCAAGTGG
AAGAACAAGGAAGAGATCTGGGAGGCCTTCAAGAAGAAAATCCTGGAAAAGTTCGAGAAGCTGGAAGGCT
CTGGCCCTGCTGCCAAAAGAGTCAAACTGGATTAAACCGGTCATCATCACCATCACCATTGAGTTTAAAC
CCGCTGATCAGCCTCGACTGTGCCTTCTAGTTGCCAGCCATCTGTTGTTTGCCCCTCCCCCGTGCCTTCC
TTGACCCTGGAAGGTGCCACTCCCACTGTCCTTTCCTAATAAAATGAGAAAATTGCATCGCATTGTCTGA
GTAGGTGTCATTCTATTCTGGGGGGTGGGGTGGGGCAGGACAGCAAGGGGGAGGATTGGGAAGACAATAG
CAGGCATGCTGGGGATGCGGTGGGCTCTATGGCTTCTGAGGCGGAAAGAACCAGCTGGGGCTCGATACCG
TCGACCTCTAGCTAGAGCTTGGCGTAATCATGGTCATAGCTGTTTCCTGTGTGAAATTGTTATCCGCTCA
CAATTCCACACAACATACGAGCCGGAAGCATAAAGTGTAAAGCCTAGGGTGCCTAATGAGTGAGCTAACT
CACATTAATTGCGTTGCGCTCACTGCCCGCTTTCCAGTCGGGAAACCTGTCGTGCCAGCTGCATTAATGA
ATCGGCCAACGCGCGGGGAGAGGCGGTTTGCGTATTGGGCGCTCTTCCGCTTCCTCGCTCACTGACTCGC
TGCGCTCGGTCGTTCGGCTGCGGCGAGCGGTATCAGCTCACTCAAAGGCGGTAATACGGTTATCCACAGA
ATCAGGGGATAACGCAGGAAAGAACATGTGAGCAAAAGGCCAGCAAAAGGCCAGGAACCGTAAAAAGGCC
GCGTTGCTGGCGTTTTTCCATAGGCTCCGCCCCCCTGACGAGCATCACAAAAATCGACGCTCAAGTCAGA
GGTGGCGAAACCCGACAGGACTATAAAGATACCAGGCGTTTCCCCCTGGAAGCTCCCTCGTGCGCTCTCC
TGTTCCGACCCTGCCGCTTACCGGATACCTGTCCGCCTTTCTCCCTTCGGGAAGCGTGGCGCTTTCTCAT
AGCTCACGCTGTAGGTATCTCAGTTCGGTGTAGGTCGTTCGCTCCAAGCTGGGCTGTGTGCACGAACCCC
CCGTTCAGCCCGACCGCTGCGCCTTATCCGGTAACTATCGTCTTGAGTCCAACCCGGTAAGACACGACTT
ATCGCCACTGGCAGCAGCCACTGGTAACAGGATTAGCAGAGCGAGGTATGTAGGCGGTGCTACAGAGTTC
TTGAAGTGGTGGCCTAACTACGGCTACACTAGAAGAACAGTATTTGGTATCTGCGCTCTGCTGAAGCCAG
TTACCTTCGGAAAAAGAGTTGGTAGCTCTTGATCCGGCAAACAAACCACCGCTGGTAGCGGTGGTTTTTT
TGTTTGCAAGCAGCAGATTACGCGCAGAAAAAAAGGATCTCAAGAAGATCCTTTGATCTTTTCTACGGGG
TCTGACACTCAGTGGAACGAAAACTCACGTTAAGGGATTTTGGTCATGAGATTATCAAAAAGGATCTTCA
CCTAGATCCTTTTAAATTAAAAATGAAGTTTTAAATCAATCTAAAGTATATATGAGTAAACTTGGTCTGA
CAGTTACCAATGCTTAATCAGTGAGGCACCTATCTCAGCGATCTGTCTATTTCGTTCATCCATAGTTGCC
TGACTCCCCGTCGTGTAGATAACTACGATACGGGAGGGCTTACCATCTGGCCCCAGTGCTGCAATGATAC
CGCGAGACCCACGCTCACCGGCTCCAGATTTATCAGCAATAAACCAGCCAGCCGGAAGGGCCGAGCGCAG
AAGTGGTCCTGCAACTTTATCCGCCTCCATCCAGTCTATTAATTGTTGCCGGGAAGCTAGAGTAAGTAGT
TCGCCAGTTAATAGTTTGCGCAACGTTGTTGCCATTGCTACAGGCATCGTGGTGTCACGCTCGTCGTTTG
GTATGGCTTCATTCAGCTCCGGTTCCCAACGATCAAGGCGAGTTACATGATCCCCCATGTTGTGCAAAAA
AGCGGTTAGCTCCTTCGGTCCTCCGATCGTTGTCAGAAGTAAGTTGGCCGCAGTGTTATCACTCATGGTT
ATGGCAGCACTGCATAATTCTCTTACTGTCATGCCATCCGTAAGATGCTTTTCTGTGACTGGTGAGTACT
CAACCAAGTCATTCTGAGAATAGTGTATGCGGCGACCGAGTTGCTCTTGCCCGGCGTCAATACGGGATAA
TACCGCGCCACATAGCAGAACTTTAAAAGTGCTCATCATTGGAAAACGTTCTTCGGGGCGAAAACTCTCA
AGGATCTTACCGCTGTTGAGATCCAGTTCGATGTAACCCACTCGTGCACCCAACTGATCTTCAGCATCTT
TTACTTTCACCAGCGTTTCTGGGTGAGCAAAAACAGGAAGGCAAAATGCCGCAAAAAAGGGAATAAGGGC
GACACGGAAATGTTGAATACTCATACTCTTCCTTTTTCAATATTATTGAAGCATTTATCAGGGTTATTGT
CTCATGAGCGGATACATATTTGAATGTATTTAGAAAAATAAACAAATAGGGGTTCCGCGCACATTTCCCC
GAAAAGTGCCACCTGACGTCGACGGATCGGGAGATCGATCTCCCGATCCCCTAGGGTCGACTCTCAGTAC
AATCTGCTCTGATGCCGCATAGTTAAGCCAGTATCTGCTCCCTGCTTGTGTGTTGGAGGTCGCTGAGTAG
TGCGCGAGCAAAATTTAAGCTACAACAAGGCAAGGCTTGACCGACAATTGCATGAAGAATCTGCTTAGGG
TTAGGCGTTTTGCGCTGCTTCGCGATGTACGGGCCAGATATACGCGTT
